>Addgene plasmid #82746 | pDONR223_FCGR3B_p.L218P | addgene full sequence | sequence record 161770 | Addgene NGS result
CTTTCCTGCGTTATCCCCTGATTCTGTGGATAACCGTATTACCGCCTTTGAGTGAGCTGATACCGCTCGC
CGCAGCCGAACGACCGAGCGCAGCGAGTCAGTGAGCGAGGAAGCGGAAGAGCGCCCAATACGCAAACCGC
CTCTCCCCGCGCGTTGGCCGATTCATTAATGCAGCTGGCACGACAGGTTTCCCGACTGGAAAGCGGGCAG
TGAGCGCAACGCAATTAATACGCGTACCGCTAGCCAGGAAGAGTTTGTAGAAACGCAAAAAGGCCATCCG
TCAGGATGGCCTTCTGCTTAGTTTGATGCCTGGCAGTTTATGGCGGGCGTCCTGCCCGCCACCCTCCGGG
CCGTTGCTTCACAACGTTCAAATCCGCTCCCGGCGGATTTGTCCTACTCAGGAGAGCGTTCACCGACAAA
CAACAGATAAAACGAAAGGCCCAGTCTTCCGACTGAGCCTTTCGTTTTATTTGATGCCTGGCAGTTCCCT
ACTCTCGCGTTAACGCTAGCATGGATGTTTTCCCAGTCACGACGTTGTAAAACGACGGCCAGTCTTAAGC
TCGGGCCCCAAATAATGATTTTATTTTGACTGATAGTGACCTGTTCGTTGCAACAAATTGATGAGCAATG
CTTTTTTATAATGCCAACTTTGTACAAAAAAGTTGGCACCATGTGGCAGCTGCTCCTCCCAACTGCTCTG
CTACTTCTAGTTTCAGCTGGCATGCGGACTGAAGATCTCCCAAAGGCTGTGGTGTTCCTGGAGCCTCAAT
GGTACAGCGTGCTTGAGAAGGACAGTGTGACTCTGAAGTGCCAGGGAGCCTACTCCCCTGAGGACAATTC
CACACAGTGGTTTCACAATGAGAGCCTCATCTCAAGCCAGGCCTCGAGCTACTTCATTGACGCTGCCACA
GTCAACGACAGTGGAGAGTACAGGTGCCAGACAAACCTCTCCACCCTCAGTGACCCGGTGCAGCTAGAAG
TCCATATCGGCTGGCTGTTGCTCCAGGCCCCTCGGTGGGTGTTCAAGGAGGAAGACCCTATTCACCTGAG
GTGTCACAGCTGGAAGAACACTGCTCTGCATAAGGTCACATATTTACAGAATGGCAAAGACAGGAAGTAT
TTTCATCATAATTCTGACTTCCACATTCCAAAAGCCACACTCAAAGATAGCGGCTCCTACTTCTGCAGGG
GGCTTGTTGGGAGTAAAAATGTGTCTTCAGAGACTGTGAACATCACCATCACTCAAGGTTTGGCAGTGTC
AACCATCTCATCATTCTCTCCACCTGGGTACCAAGTCTCTTTCTGCTTGGTGATGGTACTCCCTTTTGCA
GTGGACACAGGACTATATTTCTCTGTGAAGACAAACATTTGATTGCCAACTTTCTTGTACAAAGTTGGCA
TTATAAGAAAGCATTGCTTATCAATTTGTTGCAACGAACAGGTCACTATCAGTCAAAATAAAATCATTAT
TTGCCATCCAGCTGATATCCCCTATAGTGAGTCGTATTACATGGTCATAGCTGTTTCCTGGCAGCTCTGG
CCCGTGTCTCAAAATCTCTGATGTTACATTGCACAAGATAAAAATATATCATCATGCCTCCTCTAGACCA
GCCAGGACAGAAATGCCTCGACTTCGCTGCTACCCAAGGTTGCCGGGTGACGCACACCGTGGAAACGGAT
GAAGGCACGAACCCAGTGGACATAAGCCTGTTCGGTTCGTAAGCTGTAATGCAAGTAGCGTATGCGCTCA
CGCAACTGGTCCAGAACCTTGACCGAACGCAGCGGTGGTAACGGCGCAGTGGCGGTTTTCATGGCTTGTT
ATGACTGTTTTTTTGGGGTACAGTCTATGCCTCGGGCATCCAAGCAGCAAGCGCGTTACGCCGTGGGTCG
ATGTTTGATGTTATGGAGCAGCAACGATGTTACGCAGCAGGGCAGTCGCCCTAAAACAAAGTTAAACATT
ATGAGGGAAGCGGTGATCGCCGAAGTATCGACTCAACTATCAGAGGTAGTTGGCGTCATCGAGCGCCATC
TCGAACCGACGTTGCTGGCCGTACATTTGTACGGCTCCGCAGTGGATGGCGGCCTGAAGCCACACAGTGA
TATTGATTTGCTGGTTACGGTGACCGTAAGGCTTGATGAAACAACGCGGCGAGCTTTGATCAACGACCTT
TTGGAAACTTCGGCTTCCCCTGGAGAGAGCGAGATTCTCCGCGCTGTAGAAGTCACCATTGTTGTGCACG
ACGACATCATTCCGTGGCGTTATCCAGCTAAGCGCGAACTGCAATTTGGAGAATGGCAGCGCAATGACAT
TCTTGCAGGTATCTTCGAGCCAGCCACGATCGACATTGATCTGGCTATCTTGCTGACAAAAGCAAGAGAA
CATAGCGTTGCCTTGGTAGGTCCAGCGGCGGAGGAACTCTTTGATCCGGTTCCTGAACAGGATCTATTTG
AGGCGCTAAATGAAACCTTAACGCTATGGAACTCGCCGCCCGACTGGGCTGGCGATGAGCGAAATGTAGT
GCTTACGTTGTCCCGCATTTGGTACAGCGCAGTAACCGGCAAAATCGCGCCGAAGGATGTCGCTGCCGAC
TGGGCAATGGAGCGCCTGCCGGCCCAGTATCAGCCCGTCATACTTGAAGCTAGACAGGCTTATCTTGGAC
AAGAAGAAGATCGCTTGGCCTCGCGCGCAGATCAGTTGGAAGAATTTGTCCACTACGTGAAAGGCGAGAT
CACCAAGGTAGTCGGCAAATAACCCTCGAGCCACCCATGACCAAAATCCCTTAACGTGAGTTACGCGTCG
TTCCACTGAGCGTCAGACCCCGTAGAAAAGATCAAAGGATCTTCTTGAGATCCTTTTTTTCTGCGCGTAA
TCTGCTGCTTGCAAACAAAAAAACCACCGCTACCAGCGGTGGTTTGTTTGCCGGATCAAGAGCTACCAAC
TCTTTTTCCGAAGGTAACTGGCTTCAGCAGAGCGCAGATACCAAATACTGTTCTTCTAGTGTAGCCGTAG
TTAGGCCACCACTTCAAGAACTCTGTAGCACCGCCTACATACCTCGCTCTGCTAATCCTGTTACCAGTGG
CTGCTGCCAGTGGCGATAAGTCGTGTCTTACCGGGTTGGACTCAAGACGATAGTTACCGGATAAGGCGCA
GCGGTCGGGCTGAACGGGGGGTTCGTGCACACAGCCCAGCTTGGAGCGAACGACCTACACCGAACTGAGA
TACCTACAGCGTGAGCTATGAGAAAGCGCCACGCTTCCCGAAGGGAGAAAGGCGGACAGGTATCCGGTAA
GCGGCAGGGTCGGAACAGGAGAGCGCACGAGGGAGCTTCCAGGGGGAAACGCCTGGTATCTTTATAGTCC
TGTCGGGTTTCGCCACCTCTGACTTGAGCGTCGATTTTTGTGATGCTCGTCAGGGGGGCGGAGCCTATGG
AAAAACGCCAGCAACGCGGCCTTTTTACGGTTCCTGGCCTTTTGCTGGCCTTTTGCTCACATGTT
Features (pLannotate 1.2.2; 12 found; start..end, strand, type, name):
    121..213     +  CDS            lacI (fragment): lac repressor; lacI; The lac repressor binds to the lac operator to inhibit transcription in E. coli. This inhibition can be relieved by adding lactose or isopropyl-β-D-thiogalactopyranoside (IPTG).
    268..295     -  terminator     rrnB T2 terminator: transcription terminator T2 from the E. coli rrnB gene
    427..470     +  terminator     rrnB T1 terminator: Escherichia coli rrnB; transcription terminator T1 from the E. coli rrnB gene
    517..553     -  CDS            lacZα (fragment): LacZα fragment of β-galactosidase; lacZ fragment
    570..665     +  protein_bind   attL3: mutant version of attL; recombination site for the Gateway® LR reaction LR Clonase™
    671..1369    +  CDS            FCGR3B: FCG3B_HUMAN - Also known as CD16B, FCG3, FCGR3, IGFR3. Experimental evidence at protein level: Swiss-Prot protein existence level 1. Receptor for the Fc region of immunoglobulins gamma. Low affinity receptor. Binds complexed or aggregated IgG and also monomeric IgG. Contrary to III-A, is not capable to mediate antibody-dependent cytotoxicity and phagocytosis. May serve as a trap for immune complexes in the peripheral circulation which does not activate neutrophils. From Homo sapiens (Human).
   1377..1472    -  protein_bind   attL3: mutant version of attL; recombination site for the Gateway® LR reaction LR Clonase™
   1491..1509    -  promoter       T7 promoter: promoter for bacteriophage T7 RNA polymerase
   1699..1722    +  promoter       Pc promoter (fragment): intI1 (promoter lies within the coding sequence); class 1 integron promoter
   1898..1954    +  CDS            GmR (fragment): gentamycin acetyltransferase; aacC1; confers resistance to gentamycin
   1961..2752    +  CDS            SmR: aminoglycoside adenylyltransferase (Murphy, 1985); aadA; confers resistance to spectinomycin and streptomycin
   2845..3433    +  rep_origin     ori: high-copy-number ColE1/pMB1/pBR322/pUC origin of replication
