[The description below was written by a language model from this plasmid's Addgene catalogue record and pLannotate feature annotations shown in this document.]
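Description:
pDONR223_FCGR3B_p.L218P is a Gateway entry clone built in the Invitrogen pDONR223 backbone and carrying a mutant human FCGR3B open reading frame. At about 3.5 kb, it is propagated in E. coli from a high-copy ColE1/pUC-type origin and selected with spectinomycin through the aadA (SmR) aminoglycoside adenylyltransferase gene. This gene sits downstream of a fragment of a class 1 integron Pc promoter and a remnant of a gentamicin resistance gene. The rrnB T1 and T2 terminators lie upstream of the cloning site and help insulate the insert from read-through transcription. Short lacI and lacZα fragments are backbone remnants with no evident function here.

The insert encodes FCGR3B (CD16b), a low-affinity receptor for the Fc region of IgG, and carries the L218P substitution named in the plasmid title along with N65S. The coding sequence is flanked by two attL recombination sites in opposite orientation. The automated annotation labels both as attL3, so their exact identities should not be inferred from the feature table. These sites allow the ORF to be moved by an LR Clonase reaction into any compatible destination vector. The clone is "closed", meaning a stop codon immediately follows the insert, so it is not suited to C-terminal fusions.

No promoter drives the gene in this plasmid. The only nearby promoter is a T7 promoter just outside the downstream attL site, pointing back toward the insert on the opposite strand. Expression therefore depends on the destination vector chosen. The construct belongs to the Target Accelerator Plasmid Collection, a resource of wild-type and mutant ORFs assembled for high-throughput functional phenotyping of somatic mutations found in lung cancer.
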