Addgene plasmid #82746: pDONR223_FCGR3B_p.L218P
Purpose: Gateway Donor vector containing FCGR3B, part of the Target Accelerator Plasmid Collection.
Depositing lab: Jesse Boehm & Matthew Meyerson & David Root. Depositing organization: Broad Institute. Publication: High-throughput Phenotyping of Lung Cancer Somatic Mutations. Berger AH, Brooks AN, Wu X, Shrestha Y, Chouinard C, Piccioni F, Bagul M, Kamburov A, Imielinski M, Hogstrom L, Zhu C, Yang X, Pantel S, Sakai R, Watson J, Kaplan N, Campbell JD, Singh S, Root DE, Narayan R, Natoli T, Lahr DL, Tirosh I, Tamayo P, Getz G, Wong B, Doench J, Subramanian A, Golub TR, Meyerson M, Boehm JS. Cancer Cell. 2016 Aug 8;30(2):214-28. doi: 10.1016/j.ccell.2016.06.022. Epub 2016 Jul 28. PubMed 27478040.
Backbone
  Vector backbone: pDONR223
  Backbone manufacturer: Invitrogen
  Vector type: Gateway Entry vector
Growth in bacteria
  Bacterial resistance: Spectinomycin, 50 μg/mL
  Growth temperature: 37°C
  Growth strain: DH5alpha
  Copy number: High Copy
Gene/Insert
  Gene/Insert name: FCGR3B (alt name: NM_000570)
  Species: H. sapiens (human)
  Mutation: N65S; L218P
  Entrez Gene: FCGR3B (a.k.a. CD16, CD16-I, CD16A, CD16b, FCG3, FCGR3, FCGR3A, FCR-10, FCRIII, FCRIIIb)
  Promoter: None
  Cloning method: Gateway Cloning
  Sequencing primers: 5′ M13pUC-fwd; 3′ M13-Rev
Terms and licenses: Academic/Nonprofit Terms; Industry Terms: Not Available to Industry
Depositor comments: CLOSED (stop codon immediately follows insert)
How to cite: pDONR223_FCGR3B_p.L218P was a gift from Jesse Boehm & Matthew Meyerson & David Root (Addgene plasmid # 82746 ; http://n2t.net/addgene:82746 ; RRID:Addgene_82746)
