>Addgene plasmid #82746 | pDONR223_FCGR3B_p.L218P | depositor partial sequence | sequence record 157472 | Insert sequence
ATGTGGCAGCTGCTCCTCCCAACTGCTCTGCTACTTCTAGTTTCAGCTGGCATGCGGACTGAAGATCTCC
CAAAGGCTGTGGTGTTCCTGGAGCCTCAATGGTACAGCGTGCTTGAGAAGGACAGTGTGACTCTGAAGTG
CCAGGGAGCCTACTCCCCTGAGGACAATTCCACACAGTGGTTTCACAATGAGAGCCTCATCTCAAGCCAG
GCCTCGAGCTACTTCATTGACGCTGCCACAGTCAACGACAGTGGAGAGTACAGGTGCCAGACAAACCTCT
CCACCCTCAGTGACCCGGTGCAGCTAGAAGTCCATATCGGCTGGCTGTTGCTCCAGGCCCCTCGGTGGGT
GTTCAAGGAGGAAGACCCTATTCACCTGAGGTGTCACAGCTGGAAGAACACTGCTCTGCATAAGGTCACA
TATTTACAGAATGGCAAAGACAGGAAGTATTTTCATCATAATTCTGACTTCCACATTCCAAAAGCCACAC
TCAAAGATAGCGGCTCCTACTTCTGCAGGGGGCTTGTTGGGAGTAAAAATGTGTCTTCAGAGACTGTGAA
CATCACCATCACTCAAGGTTTGGCAGTGTCAACCATCTCATCATTCTCTCCACCTGGGTACCAAGTCTCT
TTCTGCTTGGTGATGGTACTCCCTTTTGCAGTGGACACAGGACTATATTTCTCTGTGAAGACAAACATTT
GA
